>Addgene plasmid #208875 | pFastBac-Dual- GST-TEV-TBK1 | addgene full sequence | sequence record 418247 | Addgene NGS Result
TTCTCTGTCACAGAATGAAAATTTTTCTGTCATCTCTTCGTTATTAATGTTTGTAATTGACTGAATATCA
ACGCTTATTTGCAGCCTGAATGGCGAATGGG
[124 nt withheld, positions 102-225]
C
[91 nt withheld, positions 227-317]
A
[49 nt withheld, positions 319-367]
CCTTTGACGTTGGAGTCCACGTTCTT
[37 nt withheld, positions 394-430]
ACCCTATCTCGGTCTATTCTTTTGATTTATAAGGGATTTTGCCGATTTCGGCCTATTGGTTAAAAAATGA
GCTGATTTAACAAAAATTTAACGCGAATTTTAACAAAATATTAACGCTTACAATTTAGGTGGCACTTTTC
GGGGAAATGTGCGCGGAACCCCTATTTGTTTATTTTTCTAAATACATTCAAATATGTATCCGCTCATGAG
ACAATAACCCTGATAAATGCTTCAATAATATTGAAAAAGGAAGAGTATGAGTATTCAACATTTCCGTGTC
GCCCTTATTCCCTTTTTTGCGGCATTTTGCCTTCCTGTTTTTGCTCACCCAGAAACGCTGGTGAAAGTAA
AAGATGCTGAAGATCAGTTGGGTGCACGAGTGGGTTACATCGAACTGGATCTCAACAGCGGTAAGATCCT
TGAGAGTTTTCGCCCCGAAGAACGTTTTCCAATGATGAGCACTTTTAAAGTTCTGCTATGTGGCGCGGTA
TTATCCCGTATTGACGCCGGGCAAGAGCAACTCGGTCGCCGCATACACTATTCTCAGAATGACTTGGTTG
AGTACTCACCAGTCACAGAAAAGCATCTTACGGATGGCATGACAGTAAGAGAATTATGCAGTGCTGCCAT
AACCATGAGTGATAACACTGCGGCCAACTTACTTCTGACAACGATCGGAGGACCGAAGGAGCTAACCGCT
TTTTTGCACAACATGGGGGATCATGTAACTCGCCTTGATCGTTGGGAACCGGAGCTGAATGAAGCCATAC
CAAACGACGAGCGTGACACCACGATGCCTGTAGCAATGGCAACAACGTTGCGCAAACTATTAACTGGCGA
ACTACTTACTCTAGCTTCCCGGCAACAATTAATAGACTGGATGGAGGCGGATAAAGTTGCAGGACCACTT
CTGCGCTCGGCCCTTCCGGCTGGCTGGTTTATTGCTGATAAATCTGGAGCCGGTGAGCGTGGGTCTCGCG
GTATCATTGCAGCACTGGGGCCAGATGGTAAGCCCTCCCGTATCGTAGTTATCTACACGACGGGGAGTCA
GGCAACTATGGATGAACGAAATAGACAGATCGCTGAGATAGGTGCCTCACTGATTAAGCATTGGTAACTG
TCAGACCAAGTTTACTCATATATACTTTAGATTGATTTAAAACTTCATTTTTAATTTAAAAGGATCTAGG
TGAAGATCCTTTTTGATAATCTCATGACCAAAATCCCTTAACGTGAGTTTTCGTTCCACTGAGCGTCAGA
CCCCGTAGAAAAGATCAAAGGATCTTCTTGAGATCCTTTTTTTCTGCGCGTAATCTGCTGCTTGCAAACA
AAAAAACCACCGCTACCAGCGGTGGTTTGTTTGCCGGATCAAGAGCTACCAACTCTTTTTCCGAAGGTAA
CTGGCTTCAGCAGAGCGCAGATACCAAATACTGTTCTTCTAGTGTAGCCGTAGTTAGGCCACCACTTCAA
GAACTCTGTAGCACCGCCTACATACCTCGCTCTGCTAATCCTGTTACCAGTGGCTGCTGCCAGTGGCGAT
AAGTCGTGTCTTACCGGGTTGGACTCAAGACGATAGTTACCGGATAAGGCGCAGCGGTCGGGCTGAACGG
GGGGTTCGTGCACACAGCCCAGCTTGGAGCGAACGACCTACACCGAACTGAGATACCTACAGCGTGAGCT
ATGAGAAAGCGCCACGCTTCCCGAAGGGAGAAAGGCGGACAGGTATCCGGTAAGCGGCAGGGTCGGAACA
GGAGAGCGCACGAGGGAGCTTCCAGGGGGAAACGCCTGGTATCTTTATAGTCCTGTCGGGTTTCGCCACC
TCTGACTTGAGCGTCGATTTTTGTGATGCTCGTCAGGGGGGCGGAGCCTATGGAAAAACGCCAGCAACGC
GGCCTTTTTACGGTTCCTGGCCTTTTGCTGGCCTTTTGCTCACATGTTCTTTCCTGCGTTATCCCCTGAT
TCTGTGGATAACCGTATTACCGCCTTTGAGTGAGCTGATACCGCTCGCCGCAGCCGAACGACCGAGCGCA
GCGAGTCAGTGAGCGAGGAAGCGGAAGAGCGCCTGATGCGGTATTTTCTCCTTACGCATCTGTGCGGTAT
TTCACACCGCATAGACCAGCCGCGTAACCTGGCAAAATCGGTTACGGTTGAGTAATAAATGGATGCCCTG
CGTAAGCGGGTGTGGGCGGACAATAAAGTCTTAAACTGAACAAAATAGATCTAAACTATGACAATAAAGT
CTTAAACTAGACAGAATAGTTGTAAACTGAAATCAGTCCAGTTATGCTGTGAAAAAGCATACTGGACTTT
TGTTATGGCTAAAGCAAACTCTTCATTTTCTGAAGTGCAAATTGCCCGTCGTATTAAAGAGGGGCGTGGC
CAAGGGCATGGTAAAGACTATATTCGCGGCGTTGTGACAATTTACCGAACAACTCCGCGGCCGGGAAGCC
GATCTCGGCTTGAACGAATTGTTAGGTGGCGGTACTTGGGTCGATATCAAAGTGCATCACTTCTTCCCGT
ATGCCCAACTTTGTATAGAGAGCCACTGCGGGATCGTCACCGTAATCTGCTTGCACGTAGATCACATAAG
CACCAAGCGCGTTGGCCTCATGCTTGAGGAGATTGATGAGCGCGGTGGCAATGCCCTGCCTCCGGTGCTC
GCCGGAGACTGCGAGATCATAGATATAGATCTCACTACGCGGCTGCTCAAACTTGGGCAGAACGTAAGCC
GCGAGAGCGCCAACAACCGCTTCTTGGTCGAAGGCAGCAAGCGCGATGAATGTCTTACTACGGAGCAAGT
TCCCGAGGTAATCGGAGTCCGGCTGATGTTGGGAGTAGGTGGCTACGTCTCCGAACTCACGACCGAAAAG
ATCAAGAGCAGCCCGCATGGATTTGACTTGGTCAGGGCCGAGCCTACATGTGCGAATGATGCCCATACTT
GAGCCACCTAACTTTGTTTTAGGGCGACTGCCCTGCTGCGTAACATCGTTGCTGCTGCGTAACATCGTTG
CTGCTCCATAACATCAAACATCGACCCACGGCGTAACGCGCTTGCTGCTTGGATGCCCGAGGCATAGACT
GTACAAAAAAACAGTCATAACAAGCCATGAAAACCGCCACTGCGCCGTTACCACCGCTGCGTTCGGTCAA
GGTTCTGGACCAGTTGCGTGAGCGCATACGCTACTTGCATTACAGTTTACGAACCGAACAGGCTTATGTC
AACTGGGTTCGTGCCTTCATCCGTTTCCACGGTGTGCGTCACCCGGCAACCTTGGGCAGCAGCGAAGTCG
AGGCATTTCTGTCCTGGCTGGCGAACGAGCGCAAGGTTTCGGTCTCCACGCATCGTCAGGCATTGGCGGC
CTTGCTGTTCTTCTACGGCAAGGTGCTGTGCACGGATCTGCCCTTGCTTCAGGAGATCGGTAGACCTCGG
CCGTCGCGGCGCTTGCCGGTGGTGCTGACCCCGGATGAAGTGGTTCGCATCCTCGGTTTTCTGGAAGGCG
AGCATCGTTTGTTCGCCCAGGACTCTAGCTATAGTTCTAGTGGTTGGCTACGTACCCGTAGTGGCTATGG
CAGGGCTTGCCGCCCCGACGTTGGCTGCGAGCCCTGGGCCTTCACCCGAACTTGGGGGTTGGGGTGGGGA
AAAGGAAGAAACGCGGGCGTATTGGTCCCAATGGGGTCTCGGTGGGGTATCGACAGAGTGCCAGCCCTGG
GACCGAACCCCGCGTTTATGAACAAACGACCCAACACCCGTGCGTTTTATTCTGTCTTTTTATTGCCGTC
ATAGCGCGGGTTCCTTCCGGTATTGTCTCCTTCCGTGTTTCAGTTAGCCTCCCCCATCTCCCGGTACCGC
ATGCTATGCATCAGCTGCTAGCACCATGGCTCGAGATCCCGGGTGATCAAGTCTTCGTCGAGTGATTGTA
AATAAAATGTAATTTACAGTATAGTATTTTAATTAATATACAAATGATTTGATAATAATTCTTATTTAAC
TATAATATATTGTGTTGGGTTGAATTAAAGGTCCGTATACTCCGGAATATTAATAGATCATGGAGATAAT
TAAAATGATAACCATCTCGCAAATAAATAAGTATTTTACTGTTTTCGTAACAGTTTTGTAATAAAAAAAC
CTATAAATATTCCGGATTATTCATACCGTCCCACCATCGGGCGCGGATCCATGGCATCCCCTATACTAGG
TTATTGGAAAATTAAGGGCCTTGTGCAACCCACTCGACTTCTTTTGGAATATCTTGAAGAAAAATATGAA
GAGCATTTGTATGAGCGCGATGAAGGTGATAAATGGCGAAACAAAAAGTTTGAATTGGGTTTGGAGTTTC
CCAATCTTCCTTATTATATTGATGGTGATGTTAAATTAACACAGTCTATGGCCATCATACGTTATATAGC
TGACAAGCACAACATGTTGGGTGGTTGTCCAAAAGAGCGTGCAGAGATTTCAATGCTTGAAGGAGCGGTT
TTGGATATTAGATACGGTGTTTCGAGAATTGCATATAGTAAAGACTTTGAAACTCTCAAAGTTGATTTTC
TTAGCAAGCTACCTGAAATGCTGAAAATGTTCGAAGATCGTTTATGTCATAAAACATATTTAAATGGTGA
TCATGTAACCCATCCTGACTTCATGTTGTATGACGCTCTTGATGTTGTTTTATACATGGACCCAATGTGC
CTGGATGCGTTCCCAAAATTAGTTTGTTTTAAAAAACGTATTGAAGCTATCCCACAAATTGATAAGTACT
TGAAATCCAGCAAGTATATAGCATGGCCTTTGCAGGGCTGGCAAGCCACGTTTGGTGGTGGCGACCATCC
TCCAAAATCGGATCTGGTTCCGCGTGGATCAGGATCAGGAGAGAATTTATACTTTCAGGGAGCGCGCATG
CAATCCACATCCAACCACCTCTGGCTCCTCTCGGACATTCTCGGACAAGGCGCTACCGCTAACGTGTTCA
GGGGAAGGCACAAGAAGACCGGTGACCTGTTCGCCATCAAGGTGTTCAACAACATCTCATTCCTGCGCCC
TGTGGACGTCCAGATGCGTGAGTTCGAAGTGCTGAAGAAGCTGAACCACAAGAACATCGTCAAGCTGTTC
GCCATCGAGGAAGAAACCACTACCCGCCACAAGGTGCTGATCATGGAGTTCTGCCCCTGCGGTTCCCTGT
ACACTGTCCTGGAAGAGCCTTCCAACGCTTACGGTCTGCCCGAGAGCGAGTTCCTGATCGTCCTGCGTGA
CGTGGTCGGTGGCATGAACCACCTGAGGGAAAACGGCATCGTGCACAGAGACATCAAGCCAGGAAACATC
ATGCGCGTGATCGGCGAGGACGGACAGAGCGTCTACAAGCTGACCGACTTCGGCGCTGCCAGAGAGCTGG
AAGACGACGAACAGTTCGTCTCTCTGTACGGAACTGAAGAGTACCTGCACCCTGACATGTACGAGAGGGC
CGTGCTGAGAAAGGACCACCAGAAGAAGTACGGTGCTACCGTGGACCTGTGGTCTATCGGCGTCACCTTC
TACCACGCTGCCACTGGATCACTGCCTTTCCGCCCCTTCGAAGGTCCTCGCCGTAACAAGGAGGTCATGT
ACAAGATCATCACTGGCAAGCCCTCTGGCGCCATCTCAGGAGTCCAGAAGGCTGAAAACGGTCCCATCGA
CTGGAGCGGCGACATGCCAGTGAGCTGCTCTCTGTCCCGCGGTCTGCAAGTGCTGCTGACCCCAGTCCTG
GCCAACATCCTGGAAGCTGACCAGGAGAAGTGCTGGGGTTTCGACCAGTTCTTCGCTGAAACCTCCGACA
TCCTGCACAGAATGGTCATCCACGTCTTCAGCCTGCAACAGATGACTGCCCACAAGATTTACATCCACTC
TTACAACACTGCTACTATCTTCCACGAACTGGTCTACAAGCAGACCAAGATCATCTCCAGCAACCAGGAA
CTGATCTACGAGGGAAGGAGACTGGTGCTGGAGCCCGGTCGCCTGGCTCAGCACTTCCCAAAGACTACCG
AAGAGAACCCTATCTTCGTGGTGTCCCGCGAGCCACTGAACACTATCGGCCTGATCTACGAGAAGATCAG
CCTGCCCAAGGTCCACCCACGTTACGACCTGGACGGCGACGCTAGCATGGCTAAGGCCATCACCGGAGTG
GTCTGCTACGCTTGCCGCATCGCTTCAACTCTGCTGCTGTACCAGGAACTGATGCGCAAGGGAATCCGTT
GGCTGATCGAGCTGATCAAGGACGACTACAACGAAACTGTGCACAAGAAGACCGAGGTGGTCATCACTCT
GGACTTCTGCATCCGTAACATCGAAAAGACCGTGAAGGTCTACGAGAAGCTGATGAAGATCAACCTGGAG
GCTGCCGAACTGGGAGAGATCAGCGACATCCACACTAAGCTGCTGCGCCTGTCTTCATCCCAGGGCACTA
TCGAAACCTCCCTGCAAGACATCGACTCCCGTCTGAGCCCAGGAGGTTCACTGGCTGACGCTTGGGCTCA
CCAGGAAGGCACCCACCCTAAGGACAGGAACGTGGAGAAGCTGCAAGTCCTGCTGAACTGCATGACTGAA
ATCTACTACCAGTTCAAGAAGGACAAGGCCGAGCGCCGTCTGGCTTACAACGAAGAGCAGATCCACAAGT
TCGACAAGCAGAAGCTGTACTACCACGCCACCAAGGCTATGACTCACTTCACCGACGAATGCGTCAAGAA
GTACGAGGCTTTCCTGAACAAGAGCGAAGAGTGGATCAGGAAGATGCTGCACCTGAGAAAGCAGCTGCTG
TCCCTGACCAACCAGTGCTTCGACATCGAAGAGGAAGTGAGCAAGTACCAGGAGTACACCAACGAGCTGC
AAGAGACTCTGCCTCAGAAGATGTTCACTGCCAGCTCTGGTATCAAGCACACTATGACCCCAATCTACCC
TTCATCCAACACCCTGGTGGAAATGACTCTGGGTATGAAGAAGCTGAAGGAGGAAATGGAGGGCGTGGTC
AAGGAACTGGCTGAGAACAACCACATCTTGGAAAGATTCGGTAGCCTGACGATGGATGGTGGACTGAGAA
ACGTGGACTGTCTGTAAAAGCTTGTCGAGAAGTACTAGAGGATCATAATCAGCCATACCACATTTGTAGA
GGTTTTACTTGCTTTAAAAAACCTCCCACACCTCCCCCTGAACCTGAAACATAAAATGAATGCAATTGTT
GTTGTTAACTTGTTTATTGCAGCTTATAATGGTTACAAATAAAGCAATAGCATCACAAATTTCACAAATA
AAGCATTTTTTTCACTGCATTCTAGTTGTGGTTTGTCCAAACTCATCAATGTATCTTATCATGTCTGGAT
CTGATCACTGCTTGAGCCTAGGAGATCCGAACCAGATAAGTGAAATCTAGTTCCAAACTATTTTGTCATT
TTTAATTTTCGTATTAGCTTACGACGCTACACCCAGTTCCCATCTATTTTGTCACTCTTCCCTAAATAAT
CCTTAAAAACTCCATTTCCACCCCTCCCAGTTCCCAACTATTTTGTCCGCCCACAGCGGGGCATTTTTCT
TCCTGTTATGTTTTTAATCAAACATCCTGCCAACTCCATGTGACAAACCGTCATCTTCGGCTACTTT
Features (pLannotate 1.2.2; 18 found; start..end, strand, type, name):
     81..97      +  CDS            lacZα (fragment): LacZα fragment of β-galactosidase; lacZ fragment
    102..556     +  rep_origin     f1 ori (sequence partly withheld): f1 bacteriophage origin of replication; arrow indicates direction of (+) strand synthesis
    582..686     +  promoter       AmpR promoter: bla
    687..1547    +  CDS            AmpR: β-lactamase; bla; confers resistance to ampicillin, carbenicillin, and related antibiotics
   1718..2306    +  rep_origin     ori: high-copy-number ColE1/pMB1/pBR322/pUC origin of replication
   2492..2543    -  misc_feature   bom (fragment): basis of mobility region from pBR322
   2611..2835    -  mobile_element Tn7R: mini-Tn7 element (right end of the Tn7 transposon) Tn7
   2902..3435    -  CDS            GmR: gentamycin acetyltransferase; aacC1; confers resistance to gentamycin
   3624..3652    -  promoter       Pc promoter: intI1 (promoter lies within the coding sequence); class 1 integron promoter
   3630..3989    -  CDS            YPR2_ECOLX (fragment): Protein predicted: Swiss-Prot protein existence level 4. From Escherichia coli.
   4160..4208    -  polyA_signal   HSV TK poly(A) signal: herpes simplex virus thymidine kinase polyadenylation signal (Cole and Stacy, 1985)
   4344..4453    -  promoter       p10 promoter: baculovirus promoter for expression in insect cells
   4477..4568    +  promoter       polyhedrin promoter: polh from Autographa californica; promoter for the baculovirus polyhedrin gene
   4617..5268    +  CDS            GST (fragment): glutathione S-transferase from Schistosoma japonicum
   5328..7514    +  CDS            TBK1: TBK1_HUMAN - Also known as NAK From Homo sapiens (Human).
   7541..7624    +  CDS            large T antigen (fragment): large T antigen from SV40 (simian virus 40)
   7647..7781    +  polyA_signal   SV40 poly(A) signal: SV40 polyadenylation signal
   7810..7975    -  mobile_element Tn7L: mini-Tn7 element (left end of the Tn7 transposon) Tn7
