[The description below was written by a language model from this plasmid's Addgene catalogue record and pLannotate feature annotations shown in this document.]
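Description:
pFastBac-Dual- GST-TEV-TBK1 is an insect-cell expression plasmid of about 8.1 kb, built on the pFastBac_Dual baculovirus donor backbone and carrying human TBK1 (TANK-binding kinase 1, also known as NAK). In bacteria it replicates from a high-copy ColE1/pUC-type origin and is selected with ampicillin through the β-lactamase gene. An f1 origin is also present. The expression region lies between the Tn7R and Tn7L ends of a mini-Tn7 element, together with a gentamicin acetyltransferase marker driven by the integron Pc promoter. This is the standard arrangement for donor plasmids whose cassette is moved by Tn7 transposition into a baculovirus bacmid in E. coli, giving recombinant bacmid DNA that is then used to generate virus in insect cells.

The dual backbone provides two divergent late baculovirus promoters. The polyhedrin promoter drives the payload, an N-terminal Schistosoma japonicum GST followed by the full TBK1 coding sequence and terminated by the SV40 polyadenylation signal. The catalogue lists a TEV protease site between GST and TBK1. It is not separately annotated in the feature table, but a short gap between the two coding features is consistent with such a linker. The opposing p10 promoter and its HSV TK poly(A) signal have no annotated insert between them, so that second slot appears to be empty. The insert was assembled by Gibson cloning.

The stated purpose is expression of TBK1 in insect cells. The GST tag would allow glutathione affinity purification, and TEV cleavage would remove the tag to give recombinant kinase. The associated publication concerns TBK1 adaptors in mitophagy.
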