Addgene plasmid #208875: pFastBac-Dual- GST-TEV-TBK1
Purpose: For expression in insect cells of TBK1
Depositing lab: Sascha Martens. Depositing organization: University of Vienna. Publication: Control of mitophagy initiation and progression by the TBK1 adaptors NAP1 and SINTBAD. Adriaenssens E, Nguyen TN, Sawa-Makarska J, Khuu G, Schuschnig M, Shoebridge S, Watts EM, Csalyi KD, Padman BS, Lazarou M, Martens S. bioRxiv September 25, 202 10.1101/2023.09.25.559255.
Backbone
  Vector backbone: pFastBac_Dual
  Vector type: Insect Expression
Growth in bacteria
  Bacterial resistance: Ampicillin, 100 μg/mL
  Growth temperature: 37°C
  Growth strain: DH5alpha
  Copy number: Unknown
Gene/Insert
  Gene/Insert name: TBK1
  Species: H. sapiens (human)
  Entrez Gene: TBK1 (a.k.a. FTDALS4, IIAE8, NAK, T2K)
  Tag / fusion protein: GST-TEV (N terminal on insert)
  Cloning method: Gibson Cloning
Terms and licenses: Academic/Nonprofit Terms; Industry Terms: Not Available to Industry
How to cite: pFastBac-Dual- GST-TEV-TBK1 was a gift from Sascha Martens (Addgene plasmid # 208875 ; http://n2t.net/addgene:208875 ; RRID:Addgene_208875)
